Addgene plasmid #105449: Trpc2-KO TV
Purpose: targeting vector to generate a Trpc2 deletion mouse strain.
Depositing lab: Peter Mombaerts. Depositing organization: Max Planck Research Unit for Neurogenetics. Publication: Trpc2-expressing sensory neurons in the main olfactory epithelium of the mouse. Omura M, Mombaerts P. Cell Rep. 2014 Jul 24;8(2):583-95. doi: 10.1016/j.celrep.2014.06.010. Epub 2014 Jul 4. PubMed 25001287.
Backbone
  Vector backbone: pBluescript-II-SK
  Backbone size w/o insert (bp): 3000
  Modifications to backbone: killed NotI site
  Vector type: Mouse Targeting
  Selectable markers: Neomycin (select with G418)
Growth in bacteria
  Bacterial resistance: Ampicillin, 100 μg/mL
  Growth temperature: 37°C
  Growth strain: NEB Stable
  Copy number: High Copy
Gene/Insert
  Gene/Insert name: Trpc2-loxP-pgK-neo-pA-loxP (alt name: Trpc2)
  Species: M. musculus (mouse)
  Insert size (bp): 11000
  Entrez Gene: Trpc2 (a.k.a. 3010009O07Rik, AI115608, TRPC2a, TRPC2b, Trrp2, mTrp2, smTRPC2, trp2)
  Cloning method: Restriction Enzyme; 5′ cloning site EcoRI (destroyed during cloning); 3′ cloning site HindIII (not destroyed)
  Sequencing primers: 5′ M13-rev; 3′ M13-for
Terms and licenses: Academic/Nonprofit Terms; Industry Terms: Not Available to Industry
How to cite: Trpc2-KO TV was a gift from Peter Mombaerts (Addgene plasmid # 105449 ; http://n2t.net/addgene:105449 ; RRID:Addgene_105449)
