[The description below was written by a language model from this plasmid's Addgene catalogue record.]
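Description:
Trpc2-KO TV is a mouse gene-targeting vector built on a pBluescript-II-SK backbone (about 3 kb) in which the NotI site has been eliminated. It is maintained in E. coli as a high-copy plasmid under ampicillin selection. The roughly 11 kb insert, cloned by restriction enzyme between EcoRI (destroyed in the process) and HindIII (retained), consists of mouse Trpc2 genomic sequence combined with a loxP-flanked selection cassette, named in the record as loxP-pgK-neo-pA-loxP. No feature table is provided, so the exact boundaries and lengths of the homology arms, and which portion of the Trpc2 locus is removed, are not stated in the record.

The design follows the standard logic of a replacement-type knockout vector. The Trpc2 genomic segments serve as homology arms that direct homologous recombination at the endogenous locus in mouse cells, swapping the intervening gene sequence for the selection cassette. In that cassette, the PGK promoter drives the neomycin resistance gene, terminated by a polyadenylation signal, which allows cells that have integrated the construct to be selected with G418. Because the cassette is bracketed by two loxP sites, it can subsequently be excised by Cre recombinase, leaving a single loxP site and avoiding potential interference of the PGK-neo unit with neighbouring genes. The record lists no negative selection marker.

The stated purpose is to generate a Trpc2 deletion mouse strain. Trpc2 encodes a transient receptor potential cation channel, and the associated work concerns Trpc2-expressing sensory neurons in the main olfactory epithelium of the mouse.
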