>Addgene plasmid #105449 | Trpc2-KO TV | depositor partial sequence | sequence record 199595 | insert: sequenced with M13-for primer
GCCCCCCCTCGAGGTCGACGGTATCGATAAGCTTTGTTCTGCCCTAAAGAACCTAGCTTCCTGCTGGATC
TCTGACTCACCGTGTGACCTGGGAGGATGCTGCCCCTCTCAGGATCCCTGACCCACACGTGACCAGATTT
GACTCCACTTCTTGGAGTTCCGGGTGCTAGGATATAAGAAAATCCCCAAGCCATAGGCTGCCCCCACACA
GCATCTGCTGTCCCAGAAACTGCAAGTACCTGAATTCCTCCCAGAAAGGGAGGATGGGGTCAGGAGGGAA
GGAAGGGATCACTGCTGGACATAGTTTGTTTTTCTCTTTAGCCTTCAGGAAGGATTGGAGGAGAAAAGAG
GCTTTTGGGTGAAGGAAACTTTATTTGGCTGACAATATGAGGTGGTAAAGGGTGGTGATGGGTAAATTCA
TGAGCTGGACTGGAGAGGCCTTATCCTATGCTAATGGTGGCCCCAACAGGAGGCATCTCTAACCCTTGGT
GTTAAGAACGTCCCTCCTTCACCTTCCCGCAAGCTGGGTCCTTCTCCCATTACACCCAACTGGGCATCTG
AACTCAGAACTAGGTTATTTATAGTCAAGCACAAGGGAGGTGCGAGAGAAAGCTGTGTTTACAAACATGG
GTTCAGCTGAGCCGGAGAAGTCTGGAAAGGGAATGTCTGAGGGGGTGGAAGGGGTGTGGCTGTTCCTGGA
CGGCTAAGCACTGAATGTCATAAATTCCCTTCTACCCCTGGCCCTTCGGACCAGGGTAGGAGACAAAGAA
