>Addgene plasmid #105449 | Trpc2-KO TV | depositor partial sequence | sequence record 199596 | insert: sequenced with M31-rev primer
AGCTCCACCGCGGTGGCGGCCAATTCATACTGAGGCCTACTGAAATCACTTGCCCATGGGCACATGGGAA
GGAAAGCCCTTCTCTTCTGGGTGGGCTGGCACGGGGACAAAAGGATGCTTCATCCCGTGTGGCAGGAAGT
AGGGCTCTGCCTCCCTCCAACCAGCTCCTTTGACCTTCCTGCCTGGTGTCCATCTTCTCTCATGGCACAT
CTCTGCTTAGTTTGTAGCACATCCCATCTGCCAGCAAGTTCTGTCTTCCATCTGGTGTGGGAACCTGGCT
GGCTGGCGTGGAAGCACCACCATCTGGAAGCTCTTTGTTGCCTTCCTCATCTTCCTCACCATGCCCTTCC
TCTGCATTGGCTACTGGCTGGCGCCCAAGTCCCGGGTACTAAGAATAAGATGAGGGATACCTTGGTTTGT
GTTTTGGAAGCAAGGTCCTCACTGGGAGCGTAGGGGTGGATTGGAGGCAGGGACAGGCATTACAAAACCA
GGCACCTGACTGGGTGACCCAGCGGAGCAGGTTTAGAATAGGGGTGGTGACGATCTTACCTTTCAATTTG
GTTGGGCATGAACTTTTCCTGTGAGACACTCCCTGCCCCCCTGCCCCCCCCAAAAAAAACACTTACCTCC
CATGGTTATAAAGGAGAGATCAGAAAATAGAGGGCCTCATGCATACTCCATTAAGTATTCCACTAAGAAG
AATACTCCATTCTTCTTAGTACATGCCTGGATAAATGGGTGATCCTGAAAGTGCAGACTCACATGGGAGC
CAGGTAGTCTAGCGGGCTGTAGGGACCAGCAGCAGCAGCAGGCCTCGGTCAGCCATGCTTTACCCTCTCC
CTCGAAGCTGGGCCGCCTGCTGAAGATCCCGGTGCTGAAGTTCCTGCTGCATTCTGCCTC
