>Addgene plasmid #105449 | Trpc2-KO TV | depositor partial sequence | sequence record 199598 | insert: sequenced with a primer ( M1363: cttatttgcccaagcctagttg) on between exon 8 and 9
GTCAGTCATTAAATGAAGAAAGTCACCAGGCACCCACTCCCTTCACTGGATACCCATACTCTTCCCCAAC
ACCCATGCCCTTCGTGGGCACCCATGCCTTTCCCCGGCATCCATGCTCTTCACGAAGCTGGCCGCTCTAG
ACATTAAATAACTTCGTATAATGTATGCTATACGAAGTTATGAATTCTACCGGGTAGGGGAGGCGCTTTT
CCCAAGGCAGTCTGGAGCATGCGCTTTAGCAGCCCCGCTGGGCACTTGGCGCTACACAAGTGGCCTCTGG
CCTCGCACACATTCCACATCCACCGGTAGGCGCCAACCGGCTCCGTTCTTTGGTGGCCCCTTCGCGCCAC
CTTCTACTCCTCCCCTAGTCAGGAAGTTCCCCCCCGCCCCGCAGCTCGCGTCGTGCAGGACGTGACAAAT
GGAAGTAGCACGTCTCACTAGTCTCGTGCAGATGGACAGCACCGCTGAGCAATGGAAGCGGGTAGGCCTT
TGGGGCAGCGGCCAATAGCAGCTTTGCTCCTTCGCTTTCTGGGCTCAGAGGCTGGGAAGGGGTGGGTCCG
GGGGCGGGCTCAGGGGCGGGCTCAGGGGCGGGGCGGGCGCCCGAAGGTCCTCCGGAGGCCCGGCATTCTG
CACGCTTCAAAAGCGCACGTCTGCCGCGCTGTTCTCCTCTTCCTCATCTCCGGGCCTTTCGACCTGCAGC
CAATATGGGATCGGCCATTGAACAAGATGGATTGCACGCAGGTTCTCCGGMCGCTTGGGTGGAGAGGCTA
TTCGGCTATGACTGGGCACAACAGACAATCGGCTGCTCTGATGCCRCCRTGTTCCGGCTGTCAGCGCAGG
GGCGCCCGGTTCTTTTTGTCAAGACCGACCTGTCCGGTGCCCTGAATGAACTGCAGGACG
