>Addgene plasmid #105449 | Trpc2-KO TV | depositor partial sequence | sequence record 199599 | insert: sequenced with a primer (M1362: GGAAGGAATCTTAGGATGCCA) on after exon 13
ACTGAGGCAAAAAAACAAATAAAATAAAATAAAATAAAATAAATAATAATAATATTAAAAAGCACCATGA
TCCACTAGTTCTAGATTAATTAAATAACTTCGTATAGCATACATTATACGAAGTTATAAGCTTCTGATGG
AATTAGAACTTGGCAAAACAATACTGAGAATGAAGTGTATGTGGAACAGAGGCTGCTGATCTCGTTCTTC
AGGCTATGAAACTGACACATTTGGAAACCACAGTACTTAGAACCACAAAGTGGGAATCAAGAGAAAAACA
ATGATCCCACGAGAGATCTATAGATCTATAGATCATGAGTGGGAGGAATGAGCTGGCCCTTAATTTGGTT
TTGCTTGTTTAAATTATGATATCCAACTATGAAACATTATCATAAAGCAATAGTAAAGAGCCTTCAGTAA
AGAGCAGGCATTTATCTAATCCCACCCCACCCCCACCCCCGTAGCTCCAATCCTTCCATTCAAAATGTAG
GTACTCTGTTCTCACCCTTCTTAACAAAGTATGACAGGAAAAACTTCCATTTTAGTGGACATCTTTATTG
TTTAATAGATCATCAATTTCTGCAGACTTACAGCGGATCCCCTCAGAAGAACTCGTCAAGAAGGCGATAG
AAGGCGATGCGCTGCGAATCGGGAGCGGCGATACCGTAAAGCACGAGGAAGCGGTCAGCCCATTCGCCGC
CAAGCTCTTCAGCAATATCACGGGTAGCCAACGCTATGTCCTGATAGCGGTCCGCCACACCCAGCCGGCC
ACAGTCGATGAATCCAGAAAAGCGGCCATTTTCCACCATGATATTCGGCAAGCAGGCATCGCCATGGGTC
ACGACGAGATCATCGCCGTCGGGCATGCGCGCCTTGAGCCTGGCGAACAG
